Addgene plasmid #114405: AICSDP-41: ATP2A2-mEGFP
Purpose: Homology arms and mEGFP-linker sequence for N-terminus tagging of human ATP2A2
Depositing lab: Allen Institute for Cell Science.
Backbone
  Vector backbone: pUC57
  Vector type: Mammalian Expression, CRISPR ; Donor Template
Growth in bacteria
  Bacterial resistance: Ampicillin, 100 μg/mL
  Growth temperature: 37°C
  Growth strain: DH5alpha
  Copy number: High Copy
Gene/Insert
  Gene/Insert name: ATP2A2 Homology Arms with mEGFP-linker (alt names: SERCA2; ATP2B)
  Species: H. sapiens (human)
  Insert size (bp): 2723
  Mutation: homology arms contain point mutations to disrupt crRNA binding sites used
  Entrez Gene: ATP2A2 (a.k.a. ATP2B, DAR, DD, SERCA2)
  Tag / fusion protein: mEGFP-linker (N terminal on insert)
  Cloning method: Unknown
Terms and licenses: Academic/Nonprofit Terms; Industry Terms
Depositor comments: This plasmid has been used with locus-specific CRISPR/Cas9 to add a mEGFP tag to the N-terminus of human ATP2A2 in WTC human induced pluripotent stem cells by the Allen Institute for Cell Science. Linker (AA) sequence: GSA. After protein tagging using this donor template plasmid and CRISPR/Cas9 reagents, transfected cells may exhibit varying intensity levels of fluorescence, likely due to editing precision. To obtain cells of uniform intensity levels, see our protocol for fluorescence-assisted cell sorting and subcloning of transfected cells (https://www.allencell.org/instructional-videos-and-tutorials-for-cell-methods.html) Further, we recommend PCR-based assays for identifying precisely edited clones as previously described (https://www.molbiolcell.org/doi/abs/10.1091/mbc.e17-03-0209) For more information on the entire plasmid collection, please see https://www.addgene.org/allen-institute-cell-science/ .
How to cite: AICSDP-41: ATP2A2-mEGFP was a gift from Allen Institute for Cell Science (Addgene plasmid # 114405 ; http://n2t.net/addgene:114405 ; RRID:Addgene_114405)
