[The description below was written by a language model from this plasmid's Addgene catalogue record and pLannotate feature annotations shown in this document.]
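Description:
AICSDP-41: ATP2A2-mEGFP is a CRISPR/Cas9 homology-directed repair donor template built on the pUC57 cloning backbone. It is designed to add a monomeric EGFP tag to the N-terminus of the human ATP2A2 gene, which encodes the SERCA2 sarco/endoplasmic reticulum calcium pump. The 5.4 kb plasmid is propagated in E. coli at high copy number from a ColE1/pUC-type origin and selected with ampicillin through the β-lactamase gene and its native promoter. The remaining annotated backbone features are remnants of the pUC cloning region: a lacZα fragment, the lac promoter and operator, a CAP binding site, and small lacI, rop and bom fragments. They play no part in the editing function.

The payload is a roughly 2.7 kb insert in which the mEGFP coding sequence is flanked by human ATP2A2 genomic homology arms. In the feature table, mEGFP is followed after a short gap by the first stretch of ATP2A2 coding sequence. This matches the recorded design, in which a three-residue linker joins the fluorescent protein in frame to the start of the endogenous protein. The unannotated sequence on either side of these features presumably corresponds to the rest of the homology arms. The arms carry point mutations that disrupt the crRNA binding sites, so Cas9 should not re-cut the donor or the edited allele. No mammalian promoter is annotated, consistent with the tagged protein being expressed from the native ATP2A2 locus after integration.

The depositor used the plasmid with locus-specific Cas9 reagents to tag ATP2A2 in WTC human induced pluripotent stem cells. They note that transfected cells may vary in fluorescence intensity, so sorting, subcloning and PCR-based screening are advised to find precisely edited clones.
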