Features (pLannotate 1.2.2; 12 found; start..end, strand, type, name):
    105..262     -  CDS            lacZα (fragment): LacZα fragment of β-galactosidase; lacZ fragment
   1276..1992    +  CDS            mEGFP: mEGFP is a basic (constitutively fluorescent) green fluorescent protein published in 2002, derived from Aequorea victoria. It has moderate acid sensitivity.
   2002..2115    +  CDS            ATP2A2 (fragment): AT2A2_HUMAN - Also known as ATP2B. Experimental evidence at protein level: Swiss-Prot protein existence level 1. [Isoform 2]: Involved in the regulation of the contraction/relaxation cycle. Acts as a regulator of TNFSF11-mediated Ca(2+) signaling pathways via its interaction with TMEM64 which is critical for the TNFSF11-induced CREB1 activation and mitochondrial ROS generation necessary for proper osteoclast generation. Association between TMEM64 and SERCA2 in the ER leads to cytosolic Ca(2+) spiking for activation of NFATC1 and production of mitochondrial ROS, thereby triggering Ca(2+) signal
   3060..3076    -  protein_bind   lac operator: The lac repressor binds to the lac operator to inhibit transcription in E. coli. This inhibition can be relieved by adding lactose or isopropyl-β-D-thiogalactopyranoside (IPTG). lac repressor encoded by lacI
   3084..3114    -  promoter       lac promoter: promoter for the E. coli lac operon
   3129..3150    -  protein_bind   CAP binding site: CAP binding activates transcription in the presence of cAMP. E. coli catabolite activator protein
   3163..3255    -  CDS            lacI (fragment): lac repressor; lacI; The lac repressor binds to the lac operator to inhibit transcription in E. coli. This inhibition can be relieved by adding lactose or isopropyl-β-D-thiogalactopyranoside (IPTG).
   3438..4026    -  rep_origin     ori: high-copy-number ColE1/pMB1/pBR322/pUC origin of replication
   4197..5057    -  CDS            AmpR: β-lactamase; bla; confers resistance to ampicillin, carbenicillin, and related antibiotics
   5058..5162    -  promoter       AmpR promoter: bla
   5257..5292    +  CDS            rop (fragment): Rop protein, which maintains plasmids at low copy number; rop
   5394..99      +  misc_feature   bom (fragment) (across the origin): basis of mobility region from pBR322
>Addgene plasmid #114405 | AICSDP-41: ATP2A2-mEGFP | addgene full sequence | sequence record 220830 | Addgene NGS Result
TGGCTTAACTATGCGGCATCAGAGCAGATTGTACTGAGAGTGCACCATATGCGGTGTGAAATACCGCACA
GATGCGTAAGGAGAAAATACCGCATCAGGCGCCATTCGCCATTCAGGCTGCGCAACTGTTGGGAAGGGCG
ATCGGTGCGGGCCTCTTCGCTATTACGCCAGCTGGCGAAAGGGGGATGTGCTGCAAGGCGATTAAGTTGG
GTAACGCCAGGGTTTTCCCAGTCACGACGTTGTAAAACGACGGCCAGTGAATTGACGCGTATTGGGATCG
CAGCCCGGGCGACCGAGGGCGAGGAGGCGAGCCAAGGACATCAGCCCGAGGGCGCCTCGAGACGCCCCGC
GTGGACCGCGCTCCCAGCTCCTCGGCCTCGCCTTCCAACCATCCGCCCACCGGCCCCAGAGCAGCGTGCC
CACTGTGAGCGCCCCACCCTGCGTCTGCAGGTGGGTGGGTCAGAGAACCGCAGGCACAGAAGAGGGTACC
CAGCTTCCCCTCCGCCAGCCCCGCGACCGCGGCGCGCGCGGCCTCGATCCGGGTTCCTAGGGGCGGCGCG
CGGGAGGGGGCGGGGCCTGCGCGGCAGCGTGGGCGCCAGGCGCGCGGGAGGAGGGAGCCGGGAGGAGGGG
GCGGGGCCGCGCCGCCCGCGCCGCGCTGGGCGCTCTCGGCCAATGAGCGGCGTCCACATGCCGCGGCGGC
GGCGAAAGGGGAGGCAGCGGCCGATAAATGCTATTAGAGCAGCCGCCGCGGAGCCGTCCCCGACGCCACC
TCCTTTTCCTTCGCCGCAGTTTCCTCCGCCGCTGTCGGGCGTGCGGCGCTGAGGGACCCGGGCGAGCGCG
CCGCGCACCGCCCCGCCGGCTCGCCTCCCTCGCCGCGTTCCGCCCTCAGTGGTCTGCCGGGCGCCCCCTC
CTCCGGCCCGGGCGGGGCCTCTGATCGCCTCAAGAGAGCGGGGAGGGGGCTCGGGGGCCGCGGCCTGCCC
TCCCGGCGGGCGGCTGAGGGCGAGGGAGGCCCTCCCTTCTGGCGAGGGGAGGGAGGGTGGGTCAGGAGCC
CCCAACCCGCCCTGCGGAGCTCGGGGCCGCGCGAGGGGCGGTTGTCTGGGGGAGGGGGCGCGGGGTGATT
CAGCGCCCGGCGAGGCGGAAGCGGCCGCAAGAGGAGGAGGGGAGAGCCCGTCCGCGCCTGGGCTCCCGGG
GTGGCACGAGCCCGCGGCCGGAGTGCGAGGCGGAGGCGAGGAGGCCGCGGGGACGGGAGGCGAGGCCGGC
CGGGCCCCCGAAGCCATGGTGAGCAAGGGCGAGGAGCTGTTCACCGGGGTGGTGCCCATCCTGGTCGAGC
TGGACGGCGACGTAAACGGCCACAAGTTCAGCGTGTCCGGCGAGGGCGAGGGCGATGCCACCTACGGCAA
GCTGACCCTGAAGTTCATCTGCACCACCGGCAAGCTGCCCGTGCCCTGGCCCACCCTCGTGACCACCCTG
ACCTACGGCGTGCAGTGCTTCAGCCGCTACCCCGACCACATGAAGCAGCACGACTTCTTCAAGTCCGCCA
TGCCCGAAGGCTACGTCCAGGAGCGCACCATCTTCTTCAAGGACGACGGCAACTACAAGACCCGCGCCGA
GGTGAAGTTCGAGGGCGACACCCTGGTGAACCGCATCGAGCTGAAGGGCATCGACTTCAAGGAGGACGGC
AACATCCTGGGGCACAAGCTGGAGTACAACTACAACAGCCACAACGTCTATATCATGGCCGACAAGCAGA
AGAACGGCATCAAGGTGAACTTCAAGATCCGCCACAACATCGAGGACGGCAGCGTGCAGCTCGCCGACCA
CTACCAGCAGAACACCCCCATCGGCGACGGCCCCGTGCTGCTGCCCGACAACCACTACCTGAGCACCCAG
TCCAAGCTGAGCAAAGACCCCAACGAGAAGCGCGATCACATGGTCCTGCTGGAGTTCGTGACCGCCGCCG
GGATCACTCTCGGCATGGACGAGCTGTACAAGGGCAGCGCTGAGAACGCGCACACCAAGACGGTGGAGGA
GGTGCTGGGACACTTCGGCGTCAACGAGAGTACGGGGCTGAGCCTGGAACAGGTCAAGAAGCTTAAGGAG
AGATGGGGCTCCAACGGTAGGTGCAGGGCGCTCCGCTGCAGGGGCCCGGCGCGGCCGGGAGAGCCAGGGA
AGATGGCTGACCGGGCTCCACCTCGTGGGCTTCGGCTCCGCGCCCGCCGACAGCTGCGGGCGGAGGGTCG
GGCCAGCGCGCCGGCCCCGCGGGAGAGAAAGGGGCTGCGGTCCTCGCCTCGCCTTCCCTGGACCTCTTCG
CTTCTCGGGCCCTCGACCTTTTCGGCGCGCAAGGCTCGGAGGCTTCTCTCCAGCAGCAGCCGGCCCCGGT
GGAGGGAGGGACGTGGCTTCTGCAGCTAGGTTGAGCCCGGCAAGACGTTTTCTCGTCCCCTGCCGATTTA
TGAGGAGTCGAGGTCGTTGGAAGGCCTCTGACCGTTCTTGTCCTACCCAAAGTTACACATCTGGCAGAAG
TGATGACATCGCTGAAACCACTCCTAGGTTCAGGAGCCCGAAGTGATTTCACGCTTAGGGCTAGACCTCA
GGCCATTGATTACAAAGAGTGCATGCTTCCTTGAGATATCTTCGTGGTATGCCCTCTGCTAAAAAAATCG
GATATTCTTATAGCTAGGTCTGTGTTTTAAAGATATTGATGCTTAGAATTGTAGCAGTTCTTTTTAGAAA
AACGAAGTGCTAAAATGTCTCTCTCTTTTTTTTTTTAACCTCCCTCTTGACACATTGCTTGACGAATTTC
TACATTCTACAGAGTTACCGGCTGAAGAAGGTAATCTTAACATGCTGTTTCTGTTTTTTTTCCTCTGTTG
GTGTGCTGATGGTAAGATGACAGTTAAAACACATGTGTTTGTTTCTTACAGGAAAAACCTTGCTGGAACT
TGTGATTGAGCAGTTTGAAGACTTGCTAGTTAGGATTTTATTACTGGCAGCATGTATATCTATCCCAATG
GCGCGCCGAGCTTGGCGTAATCATGGTCATAGCTGTTTCCTGTGTGAAATTGTTATCCGCTCACAATTCC
ACACAACATACGAGCCGGAAGCATAAAGTGTAAAGCCTGGGGTGCCTAATGAGTGAGCTAACTCACATTA
ATTGCGTTGCGCTCACTGCCCGCTTTCCAGTCGGGAAACCTGTCGTGCCAGCTGCATTAATGAATCGGCC
AACGCGCGGGGAGTGGCGGTTTGCGTATTGGGCGCTCTTCCGCTTCCTCGCTCACTGACTCGCTGCGCTC
GGTCGTTCGGCTGCGGCGAGCGGTATCAGCTCACTCAAAGGCGGTAATACGGTTATCCACAGAATCAGGG
GATAACGCAGGAAAGAACATGTGAGCAAAAGGCCAGCAAAAGGCCAGGAACCGTAAAAAGGCCGCGTTGC
TGGCGTTTTTCCATAGGCTCCGCCCCCCTGACGAGCATCACAAAAATCGACGCTCAAGTCAGAGGTGGCG
AAACCCGACAGGACTATAAAGATACCAGGCGTTTCCCCCTGGAAGCTCCCTCGTGCGCTCTCCTGTTCCG
ACCCTGCCGCTTACCGGATACCTGTCCGCCTTTCTCCCTTCGGGAAGCGTGGCGCTTTCTCATAGCTCAC
GCTGTAGGTATCTCAGTTCGGTGTAGGTCGTTCGCTCCAAGCTGGGCTGTGTGCACGAACCCCCCGTTCA
GCCCGACCGCTGCGCCTTATCCGGTAACTATCGTCTTGAGTCCAACCCGGTAAGACACGACTTATCGCCA
CTGGCAGCAGCCACTGGTAACAGGATTAGCAGAGCGAGGTATGTAGGCGGTGCTACAGAGTTCTTGAAGT
GGTGGCCTAACTACGGCTACACTAGAAGAACAGTATTTGGTATCTGCGCTCTGCTGAAGCCAGTTACCTT
CGGAAAAAGAGTTGGTAGCTCTTGATCCGGCAAACAAACCACCGCTGGTAGCGGTGGTTTTTTTGTTTGC
AAGCAGCAGATTACGCGCAGAAAAAAAGGATCTCAAGAAGATCCTTTGATCTTTTCTACGGGGTCTGACG
CTCAGTGGAACGAAAACTCACGTTAAGGGATTTTGGTCATGAGATTATCAAAAAGGATCTTCACCTAGAT
CCTTTTAAATTAAAAATGAAGTTTTAAATCAATCTAAAGTATATATGAGTAAACTTGGTCTGACAGTTAC
CAATGCTTAATCAGTGAGGCACCTATCTCAGCGATCTGTCTATTTCGTTCATCCATAGTTGCCTGACTCC
CCGTCGTGTAGATAACTACGATACGGGAGGGCTTACCATCTGGCCCCAGTGCTGCAATGATACCGCGAGA
CCCACGCTCACCGGCTCCAGATTTATCAGCAATAAACCAGCCAGCCGGAAGGGCCGAGCGCAGAAGTGGT
CCTGCAACTTTATCCGCCTCCATCCAGTCTATTAATTGTTGCCGGGAAGCTAGAGTAAGTAGTTCGCCAG
TTAATAGTTTGCGCAACGTTGTTGCCATTGCTACAGGCATCGTGGTGTCACGCTCGTCGTTTGGTATGGC
TTCATTCAGCTCCGGTTCCCAACGATCAAGGCGAGTTACATGATCCCCCATGTTGTGCAAAAAAGCGGTT
AGCTCCTTCGGTCCTCCGATCGTTGTCAGAAGTAAGTTGGCCGCAGTGTTATCACTCATGGTTATGGCAG
CACTGCATAATTCTCTTACTGTCATGCCATCCGTAAGATGCTTTTCTGTGACTGGTGAGTACTCAACCAA
GTCATTCTGAGAATAGTGTATGCGGCGACCGAGTTGCTCTTGCCCGGCGTCAATACGGGATAATACCGCG
CCACATAGCAGAACTTTAAAAGTGCTCATCATTGGAAAACGTTCTTCGGGGCGAAAACTCTCAAGGATCT
TACCGCTGTTGAGATCCAGTTCGATGTAACCCACTCGTGCACCCAACTGATCTTCAGCATCTTTTACTTT
CACCAGCGTTTCTGGGTGAGCAAAAACAGGAAGGCAAAATGCCGCAAAAAAGGGAATAAGGGCGACACGG
AAATGTTGAATACTCATACTCTTCCTTTTTCAATATTATTGAAGCATTTATCAGGGTTATTGTCTCATGA
GCGGATACATATTTGAATGTATTTAGAAAAATAAACAAATAGGGGTTCCGCGCACATTTCCCCGAAAAGT
GCCACCTGACGTCTAAGAAACCATTATTATCATGACATTAACCTATAAAAATAGGCGTATCACGAGGCCC
TTTCGTCTCGCGCGTTTCGGTGATGACGGTGAAAACCTCTGACACATGCAGCTCCCGGAGACGGTCACAG
CTTGTCTGTAAGCGGATGCCGGGAGCAGACAAGCCCGTCAGGGCGCGTCAGCGGGTGTTGGCGGGTGTCG
GGGC
