>Addgene plasmid #114405 | AICSDP-41: ATP2A2-mEGFP | depositor partial sequence | sequence record 215898 | ATP2A2 Homology Arms and mEGFP-linker
CGCAGCCCGGGCGACCGAGGGCGAGGAGGCGAGCCAAGGACATCAGCCCGAGGGCGCCTCGAGACGCCCC
GCGTGGACCGCGCTCCCAGCTCCTCGGCCTCGCCTTCCAACCATCCGCCCACCGGCCCCAGAGCAGCGTG
CCCACTGTGAGCGCCCCACCCTGCGTCTGCAGGTGGGTGGGTCAGAGAACCGCAGGCACAGAAGAGGGTA
CCCAGCTTCCCCTCCGCCAGCCCCGCGACCGCGGCGCGCGCGGCCTCGATCCGGGTTCCTAGGGGCGGCG
CGCGGGAGGGGGCGGGGCCTGCGCGGCAGCGTGGGCGCCAGGCGCGCGGGAGGAGGGAGCCGGGAGGAGG
GGGCGGGGCCGCGCCGCCCGCGCCGCGCTGGGCGCTCTCGGCCAATGAGCGGCGTCCACATGCCGCGGCG
GCGGCGAAAGGGGAGGCAGCGGCCGATAAATGCTATTAGAGCAGCCGCCGCGGAGCCGTCCCCGACGCCA
CCTCCTTTTCCTTCGCCGCAGTTTCCTCCGCCGCTGTCGGGCGTGCGGCGCTGAGGGACCCGGGCGAGCG
CGCCGCGCACCGCCCCGCCGGCTCGCCTCCCTCGCCGCGTTCCGCCCTCAGTGGTCTGCCGGGCGCCCCC
TCCTCCGGCCCGGGCGGGGCCTCTGATCGCCTCAAGAGAGCGGGGAGGGGGCTCGGGGGCCGCGGCCTGC
CCTCCCGGCGGGCGGCTGAGGGCGAGGGAGGCCCTCCCTTCTGGCGAGGGGAGGGAGGGTGGGTCAGGAG
CCCCCAACCCGCCCTGCGGAGCTCGGGGCCGCGCGAGGGGCGGTTGTCTGGGGGAGGGGGCGCGGGGTGA
TTCAGCGCCCGGCGAGGCGGAAGCGGCCGCAAGAGGAGGAGGGGAGAGCCCGTCCGCGCCTGGGCTCCCG
GGGTGGCACGAGCCCGCGGCCGGAGTGCGAGGCGGAGGCGAGGAGGCCGCGGGGACGGGAGGCGAGGCCG
GCCGGGCCCCCGAAGCCATGGTGAGCAAGGGCGAGGAGCTGTTCACCGGGGTGGTGCCCATCCTGGTCGA
GCTGGACGGCGACGTAAACGGCCACAAGTTCAGCGTGTCCGGCGAGGGCGAGGGCGATGCCACCTACGGC
AAGCTGACCCTGAAGTTCATCTGCACCACCGGCAAGCTGCCCGTGCCCTGGCCCACCCTCGTGACCACCC
TGACCTACGGCGTGCAGTGCTTCAGCCGCTACCCCGACCACATGAAGCAGCACGACTTCTTCAAGTCCGC
CATGCCCGAAGGCTACGTCCAGGAGCGCACCATCTTCTTCAAGGACGACGGCAACTACAAGACCCGCGCC
GAGGTGAAGTTCGAGGGCGACACCCTGGTGAACCGCATCGAGCTGAAGGGCATCGACTTCAAGGAGGACG
GCAACATCCTGGGGCACAAGCTGGAGTACAACTACAACAGCCACAACGTCTATATCATGGCCGACAAGCA
GAAGAACGGCATCAAGGTGAACTTCAAGATCCGCCACAACATCGAGGACGGCAGCGTGCAGCTCGCCGAC
CACTACCAGCAGAACACCCCCATCGGCGACGGCCCCGTGCTGCTGCCCGACAACCACTACCTGAGCACCC
AGTCCAAGCTGAGCAAAGACCCCAACGAGAAGCGCGATCACATGGTCCTGCTGGAGTTCGTGACCGCCGC
CGGGATCACTCTCGGCATGGACGAGCTGTACAAGGGCAGCGCTGAGAACGCGCACACCAAGACGGTGGAG
GAGGTGCTGGGACACTTCGGCGTCAACGAGAGTACGGGGCTGAGCCTGGAACAGGTCAAGAAGCTTAAGG
AGAGATGGGGCTCCAACGGTAGGTGCAGGGCGCTCCGCTGCAGGGGCCCGGCGCGGCCGGGAGAGCCAGG
GAAGATGGCTGACCGGGCTCCACCTCGTGGGCTTCGGCTCCGCGCCCGCCGACAGCTGCGGGCGGAGGGT
CGGGCCAGCGCGCCGGCCCCGCGGGAGAGAAAGGGGCTGCGGTCCTCGCCTCGCCTTCCCTGGACCTCTT
CGCTTCTCGGGCCCTCGACCTTTTCGGCGCGCAAGGCTCGGAGGCTTCTCTCCAGCAGCAGCCGGCCCCG
GTGGAGGGAGGGACGTGGCTTCTGCAGCTAGGTTGAGCCCGGCAAGACGTTTTCTCGTCCCCTGCCGATT
TATGAGGAGTCGAGGTCGTTGGAAGGCCTCTGACCGTTCTTGTCCTACCCAAAGTTACACATCTGGCAGA
AGTGATGACATCGCTGAAACCACTCCTAGGTTCAGGAGCCCGAAGTGATTTCACGCTTAGGGCTAGACCT
CAGGCCATTGATTACAAAGAGTGCATGCTTCCTTGAGATATCTTCGTGGTATGCCCTCTGCTAAAAAAAT
CGGATATTCTTATAGCTAGGTCTGTGTTTTAAAGATATTGATGCTTAGAATTGTAGCAGTTCTTTTTAGA
AAAACGAAGTGCTAAAATGTCTCTCTCTTTTTTTTTTTAACCTCCCTCTTGACACATTGCTTGACGAATT
TCTACATTCTACAGAGTTACCGGCTGAAGAAGGTAATCTTAACATGCTGTTTCTGTTTTTTTTCCTCTGT
TGGTGTGCTGATGGTAAGATGACAGTTAAAACACATGTGTTTGTTTCTTACAGGAAAAACCTTGCTGGAA
CTTGTGATTGAGCAGTTTGAAGACTTGCTAGTTAGGATTTTATTACTGGCAGCATGTATATCT
